>Addgene plasmid #41164 | pcDNA3 Plk4(Sak) D154A (Nigg HR26) | addgene full sequence | sequence record 208245 | Addgene NGS Result
AAAATTTAAGCTACAACAAGGCAAGGCTTGACCGACAATTGCATGAAGAATCTGCTTAGGGTTAGGCGTT
TTGCGCTGCTTCGCGATGTACGGGCCAGATATACGCGTTGACATTGATTATTGACTAGTTATTAATAGTA
ATCAATTACGGGGTCATTAGTTCATAGCCCATATATGGAGTTCCGCGTTACATAACTTACGGTAAATGGC
CCGCCTGGCTGACCGCCCAACGACCCCCGCCCATTGACGTCAATAATGACGTATGTTCCCATAGTAACGC
CAATAGGGACTTTCCATTGACGTCAATGGGTGGAGTATTTACGGTAAACTGCCCACTTGGCAGTACATCA
AGTGTATCATATGCCAAGTACGCCCCCTATTGACGTCAATGACGGTAAATGGCCCGCCTGGCATTATGCC
CAGTACATGACCTTATGGGACTTTCCTACTTGGCAGTACATCTACGTATTAGTCATCGCTATTACCATGG
TGATGCGGTTTTGGCAGTACATCAATGGGCGTGGATAGCGGTTTGACTCACGGGGATTTCCAAGTCTCCA
CCCCATTGACGTCAATGGGAGTTTGTTTTGGCACCAAAATCAACGGGACTTTCCAAAATGTCGTAACAAC
TCCGCCCCATTGACGCAAATGGGCGGTAGGCGTGTACGGTGGGAGGTCTATATAAGCAGAGCTCTCTGGC
TAACTAGAGAACCCACTGCTTACTGGCTTATCGAAATTAATACGACTCACTATAGGGAGACCCAAGCTGG
CTAGCGTTTAAACTTAAGCTTACCATGGAGCAGAAGCTGATCTCCGAGGAGGACCTGAACGAGCAGAAGC
TGATCTCCGAGGAGGACCTGAACGAGCAGAAGCTGATCTCCGAGGAGGACCTGAACCTGGAGGTGCTGTT
CCAGGGACCCGGGGTACCTAGGATCCTGACCATGGCGACCTGCATCGGGGAGAAGATCGAGGATTTTAAA
GTTGGAAATCTGCTTGGTAAAGGATCATTTGCTGGTGTCTACAGAGCTGAGTCCATTCACACTGGTTTGG
AAGTTGCAATCAAAATGATAGATAAGAAAGCCATGTACAAAGCAGGAATGGTACAGAGAGTCCAAAATGA
GGTGAAAATACATTGCCAATTGAAACATCCCTCTATCTTGGAGCTTTATAACTATTTTGAAGATAGCAAT
TATGTGTATCTGGTATTAGAAATGTGCCATAATGGAGAAATGAACAGGTATCTAAAGAATAGAGTGAAAC
CCTTCTCAGAAAATGAAGCTCGACACTTCATGCACCAGATCATCACAGGGATGTTGTATCTTCATTCTCA
TGGTATACTACACCGGGACCTCACACTTTCTAACCTCCTACTGACTCGTAATATGAACATCAAGATTGCT
GCTTTTGGGCTGGCAACTCAACTGAAAATGCCACATGAAAAGCACTATACATTATGTGGAACTCCTAACT
ACATTTCACCAGAAATTGCCACTCGAAGTGCACATGGCCTTGAATCTGATGTTTGGTCCCTGGGCTGTAT
GTTTTATACATTACTTATCGGGAGACCACCCTTCGACACTGACACAGTCAAGAACACATTAAATAAAGTA
GTATTGGCAGATTATGAAATGCCATCTTTTTTGTCAATAGAGGCCAAGGACCTTATTCACCAGTTACTTC
GTAGAAATCCAGCAGATCGTTTAAGTCTGTCTTCAGTATTGGACCATCCTTTTATGTCCCGAAATTCTTC
AACAAAAAGTAAAGATTTAGGAACTGTGGAAGACTCAATTGATAGTGGGCATGCCACAATTTCTACTGCA
ATTACAGCTTCTTCCAGTACCAGTATAAGTGGTAGTTTATTTGACAAAAGAAGACTTTTGATTGGTCAGC
CACTCCCAAATAAAATGACTGTATTTCCAAAGAATAAAAGTTCAACTGATTTTTCTTCTTCAGGAGATGG
AAACAGTTTTTATACTCAGTGGGGAAATCAAGAAACCAGTAATAGTGGAAGGGGAAGAGTAATTCAAGAT
GCAGAAGAAAGGCCACATTCTCGATACCTTCGTAGAGCTTATTCCTCTGATAGATCTGGCACTTCTAATA
GTCAGTCTCAAGCAAAAACATATACAATGGAACGATGTCACTCAGCAGAAATGCTTTCAGTGTCCAAAAG
ATCAGGAGGAGGTGAAAATGAAGAGAGGTACTCACCCACAGACAACAATGCCAACATTTTTAACTTCTTT
AAAGAAAAGACATCCAGTAGTTCTGGATCTTTTGAAAGACCTGATAACAATCAAGCACTCTCCAATCATC
TTTGTCCAGGAAAAACTCCTTTTCCATTTGCAGACCCGACACCTCAGACTGAAACCGTACAACAGTGGTT
TGGGAATCTGCAAATAAATGCTCATTTAAGAAAAACTACTGAATATGACAGCATCAGCCCAAACCGGGAC
TTCCAGGGCCATCCAGATTTGCAGAAGGACACATCAAAAAATGCCTGGACTGATACAAAAGTCAAAAAGA
ACTCTGATGCTTCTGATAATGCACATTCTGTAAAACAGCAAAATACCATGAAATATATGACTGCACTTCA
CAGTAAACCTGAGATAATCCAACAAGAATGTGTTTTTGGCTCAGATCCTCTTTCTGAACAGAGCAAGACT
AGGGGTATGGAGCCACCATGGGGTTATCAGAATCGTACATTAAGAAGCATTACATCTCCGTTGGTTGCTC
ACAGGTTAAAACCAATCAGACAGAAAACCAAAAAGGCTGTGGTGAGCATACTTGATTCAGAGGAGGTGTG
TGTGGAGCTTGTAAAGGAGTATGCATCTCAAGAATATGTGAAAGAAGTTCTTCAGATATCTAGTGATGGA
AATACGATCACTATTTATTATCCAAATGGTGGTAGAGGTTTTCCTCTTGCTGATAGACCACCCTCACCTA
CTGACAACATCAGTAGGTACAGCTTTGACAATTTACCAGAAAAATACTGGCGAAAATATCAATATGCTTC
CAGGTTTGTACAGCTTGTAAGATCTAAATCTCCCAAAATCACTTATTTTACAAGATATGCTAAATGCATT
TTGATGGAGAATTCTCCTGGTGCTGATTTTGAGGTTTGGTTTTATGATGGGGTAAAAATACACAAAACAG
AAGATTTCATTCAGGTGATTGAAAAGACAGGGAAGTCTTACACTTTAAAAAGTGAAAGTGAAGTTAATAG
CTTGAAAGAGGAGATAAAAATGTATATGGACCATGCTAATGAGGGTCATCGTATTTGTTTAGCACTGGAA
TCCATAATTTCAGAAGAGGAAAGGAAAACTAGGAGTGCTCCCTTTTTCCCAATAATCATAGGAAGAAAAC
CTGGTAGTACTAGTTCACCTAAGGCCTTATCACCTCCTCCTTCTGTGGATTCAAATTACCCAACGAGAGA
GAGAGCATCTTTCAACAGAATGGTCATGCATAGTGCTGCTTCTCCAACACAGGCACCAATCCTTAATCCC
TCTATGGTTACAAATGAAGGACTTGGTCTTACAACTACAGCTTCTGGAACAGACATCTCTTCTAATAGTC
TAAAAGATTGTCTTCCTAAATCAGCACAACTTTTGAAATCTGTTTTTGTGAAAAATGTTGGTTGGGCTAC
ACAGTTAACTAGTGGAGCTGTGTGGGTTCAGTTTAATGATGGGTCCCAGTTGGTTGTGCAGGCAGGAGTG
TCTTCTATCAGTTATACCTCACCAAATGGTCAAACAACTAGGTATGGAGAAAATGAAAAATTACCAGACT
ACATCAAACAGAAATTACAGTGTCTGTCTTCCATCCTTTTGATGTTTTCTAATCCGACTCCTAATTTTCA
TCTCGAGTCTAGAGGGCCCGTTTAAACCCGCTGATCAGCCTCGACTGTGCCTTCTAGTTGCCAGCCATCT
GTTGTTTGCCCCTCCCCCGTGCCTTCCTTGACCCTGGAAGGTGCCACTCCCACTGTCCTTTCCTAATAAA
ATGAGGAAATTGCATCGCATTGTCTGAGTAGGTGTCATTCTATTCTGGGGGGTGGGGTGGGGCAGGACAG
CAAGGGGGAGGATTGGGAAGACAATAGCAGGCATGCTGGGGATGCGGTGGGCTCTATGGCTTCTGAGGCG
GAAAGAACCAGCTGGGGCTCTAGGGGGTATCCCC
[124 nt withheld, positions 4165-4288]
C
[91 nt withheld, positions 4290-4380]
A
[49 nt withheld, positions 4382-4430]
CCTTTGACGTTGGAGTCCACGTTCTTT
[37 nt withheld, positions 4458-4494]
ACCCTATCTCGGTCTATTCTTTTGATTTATAAGGGATTTTGCCGATTTCGGCCTATTGGTTAAAAAATGA
GCTGATTTAACAAAAATTTAACGCGAATTAATTCTGTGGAATGTGTGTCAGTTAGGGTGTGGAAAGTCCC
CAGGCTCCCCAGCAGGCAGAAGTATGCAAAGCATGCATCTCAATTAGTCAGCAACCAGGTGTGGAAAGTC
CCCAGGCTCCCCAGCAGGCAGAAGTATGCAAAGCATGCATCTCAATTAGTCAGCAACCATAGTCCCGCCC
CTAACTCCGCCCATCCCGCCCCTAACTCCGCCCAGTTCCGCCCATTCTCCGCCCCATGGCTGACTAATTT
TTTTTATTTATGCAGAGGCCGAGGCCGCCTCTGCCTCTGAGCTATTCCAGAAGTAGTGAGGAGGCTTTTT
TGGAGGCCTAGGCTTTTGCAAAAAGCTCCCGGGAGCTTGTATATCCATTTTCGGATCTGATCAAGAGACA
GGATGAGGATCGTTTCGCATGATTGAACAAGATGGATTGCACGCAGGTTCTCCGGCCGCTTGGGTGGAGA
GGCTATTCGGCTATGACTGGGCACAACAGACAATCGGCTGCTCTGATGCCGCCGTGTTCCGGCTGTCAGC
GCAGGGGCGCCCGGTTCTTTTTGTCAAGACCGACCTGTCCGGTGCCCTGAATGAACTGCAGGACGAGGCA
GCGCGGCTATCGTGGCTGGCCACGACGGGCGTTCCTTGCGCAGCTGTGCTCGACGTTGTCACTGAAGCGG
GAAGGGACTGGCTGCTATTGGGCGAAGTGCCGGGGCAGGATCTCCTGTCATCTCACCTTGCTCCTGCCGA
GAAAGTATCCATCATGGCTGATGCAATGCGGCGGCTGCATACGCTTGATCCGGCTACCTGCCCATTCGAC
CACCAAGCGAAACATCGCATCGAGCGAGCACGTACTCGGATGGAAGCCGGTCTTGTCGATCAGGATGATC
TGGACGAAGAGCATCAGGGGCTCGCGCCAGCCGAACTGTTCGCCAGGCTCAAGGCGCGCATGCCCGACGG
CGAGGATCTCGTCGTGACCCATGGCGATGCCTGCTTGCCGAATATCATGGTGGAAAATGGCCGCTTTTCT
GGATTCATCGACTGTGGCCGGCTGGGTGTGGCGGACCGCTATCAGGACATAGCGTTGGCTACCCGTGATA
TTGCTGAAGAGCTTGGCGGCGAATGGGCTGACCGCTTCCTCGTGCTTTACGGTATCGCCGCTCCCGATTC
GCAGCGCATCGCCTTCTATCGCCTTCTTGACGAGTTCTTCTGAGCGGGACTCTGGGGTTCGAAATGACCG
ACCAAGCGACGCCCAACCTGCCATCACGAGATTTCGATTCCACCGCCGCCTTCTATGAAAGGTTGGGCTT
CGGAATCGTTTTCCGGGACGCCGGCTGGATGATCCTCCAGCGCGGGGATCTCATGCTGGAGTTCTTCGCC
CACCCCAACTTGTTTATTGCAGCTTATAATGGTTACAAATAAAGCAATAGCATCACAAATTTCACAAATA
AAGCATTTTTTTCACTGCATTCTAGTTGTGGTTTGTCCAAACTCATCAATGTATCTTATCATGTCTGTAT
ACCGTCGACCTCTAGCTAGAGCTTGGCGTAATCATGGTCATAGCTGTTTCCTGTGTGAAATTGTTATCCG
CTCACAATTCCACACAACATACGAGCCGGAAGCATAAAGTGTAAAGCCTGGGGTGCCTAATGAGTGAGCT
AACTCACATTAATTGCGTTGCGCTCACTGCCCGCTTTCCAGTCGGGAAACCTGTCGTGCCAGCTGCATTA
ATGAATCGGCCAACGCGCGGGGAGAGGCGGTTTGCGTATTGGGCGCTCTTCCGCTTCCTCGCTCACTGAC
TCGCTGCGCTCGGTCGTTCGGCTGCGGCGAGCGGTATCAGCTCACTCAAAGGCGGTAATACGGTTATCCA
CAGAATCAGGGGATAACGCAGGAAAGAACATGTGAGCAAAAGGCCAGCAAAAGGCCAGGAACCGTAAAAA
GGCCGCGTTGCTGGCGTTTTTCCATAGGCTCCGCCCCCCTGACGAGCATCACAAAAATCGACGCTCAAGT
CAGAGGTGGCGAAACCCGACAGGACTATAAAGATACCAGGCGTTTCCCCCTGGAAGCTCCCTCGTGCGCT
CTCCTGTTCCGACCCTGCCGCTTACCGGATACCTGTCCGCCTTTCTCCCTTCGGGAAGCGTGGCGCTTTC
TCATAGCTCACGCTGTAGGTATCTCAGTTCGGTGTAGGTCGTTCGCTCCAAGCTGGGCTGTGTGCACGAA
CCCCCCGTTCAGCCCGACCGCTGCGCCTTATCCGGTAACTATCGTCTTGAGTCCAACCCGGTAAGACACG
ACTTATCGCCACTGGCAGCAGCCACTGGTAACAGGATTAGCAGAGCGAGGTATGTAGGCGGTGCTACAGA
GTTCTTGAAGTGGTGGCCTAACTACGGCTACACTAGAAGAACAGTATTTGGTATCTGCGCTCTGCTGAAG
CCAGTTACCTTCGGAAAAAGAGTTGGTAGCTCTTGATCCGGCAAACAAACCACCGCTGGTAGCGGTGGTT
TTTTTGTTTGCAAGCAGCAGATTACGCGCAGAAAAAAAGGATCTCAAGAAGATCCTTTGATCTTTTCTAC
GGGGTCTGACGCTCAGTGGAACGAAAACTCACGTTAAGGGATTTTGGTCATGAGATTATCAAAAAGGATC
TTCACCTAGATCCTTTTAAATTAAAAATGAAGTTTTAAATCAATCTAAAGTATATATGAGTAAACTTGGT
CTGACAGTTACCAATGCTTAATCAGTGAGGCACCTATCTCAGCGATCTGTCTATTTCGTTCATCCATAGT
TGCCTGACTCCCCGTCGTGTAGATAACTACGATACGGGAGGGCTTACCATCTGGCCCCAGTGCTGCAATG
ATACCGCGAGACCCACGCTCACCGGCTCCAGATTTATCAGCAATAAACCAGCCAGCCGGAAGGGCCGAGC
GCAGAAGTGGTCCTGCAACTTTATCCGCCTCCATCCAGTCTATTAATTGTTGCCGGGAAGCTAGAGTAAG
TAGTTCGCCAGTTAATAGTTTGCGCAACGTTGTTGCCATTGCTACAGGCATCGTGGTGTCACGCTCGTCG
TTTGGTATGGCTTCATTCAGCTCCGGTTCCCAACGATCAAGGCGAGTTACATGATCCCCCATGTTGTGCA
AAAAAGCGGTTAGCTCCTTCGGTCCTCCGATCGTTGTCAGAAGTAAGTTGGCCGCAGTGTTATCACTCAT
GGTTATGGCAGCACTGCATAATTCTCTTACTGTCATGCCATCCGTAAGATGCTTTTCTGTGACTGGTGAG
TACTCAACCAAGTCATTCTGAGAATAGTGTATGCGGCGACCGAGTTGCTCTTGCCCGGCGTCAATACGGG
ATAATACCGCGCCACATAGCAGAACTTTAAAAGTGCTCATCATTGGAAAACGTTCTTCGGGGCGAAAACT
CTCAAGGATCTTACCGCTGTTGAGATCCAGTTCGATGTAACCCACTCGTGCACCCAACTGATCTTCAGCA
TCTTTTACTTTCACCAGCGTTTCTGGGTGAGCAAAAACAGGAAGGCAAAATGCCGCAAAAAAGGGAATAA
GGGCGACACGGAAATGTTGAATACTCATACTCTTCCTTTTTCAATATTATTGAAGCATTTATCAGGGTTA
TTGTCTCATGAGCGGATACATATTTGAATGTATTTAGAAAAATAAACAAATAGGGGTTCCGCGCACATTT
CCCCGAAAAGTGCCACCTGACGTCGACGGATCGGGAGATCTCCCGATCCCCTATGGTGCACTCTCAGTAC
AATCTGCTCTGATGCCGCATAGTTAAGCCAGTATCTGCTCCCTGCTTGTGTGTTGGAGGTCGCTGAGTAG
TGCGCGAGC
Features (pLannotate 1.2.2; 20 found; start..end, strand, type, name):
    110..489     +  enhancer       CMV enhancer: human cytomegalovirus immediate early enhancer
    490..693     +  promoter       CMV promoter: human cytomegalovirus (CMV) immediate early promoter
    689..722     +  LTR            5' LTR (truncated) (fragment): truncated 5' long terminal repeat (LTR) from HIV-1
    738..756     +  promoter       T7 promoter: promoter for bacteriophage T7 RNA polymerase
    942..3851    +  CDS            PLK4: PLK4_HUMAN - Also known as SAK, STK18. Experimental evidence at protein level: Swiss-Prot protein existence level 1. Serine/threonine-protein kinase that plays a central role in centriole duplication. Able to trigger procentriole formation on the surface of the parental centriole cylinder, leading to the recruitment of centriole biogenesis proteins such as SASS6, CENPJ/CPAP, CCP110, CEP135 and gamma-tubulin. When overexpressed, it is able to induce centrosome amplification through the simultaneous generation of multiple procentrioles adjoining each parental centriole during S phase. Phosphoryl
   3895..4119    +  polyA_signal   bGH poly(A) signal: bovine growth hormone polyadenylation signal
   4123..4144    +  promoter       SV40 promoter (fragment): SV40 enhancer and early promoter
   4165..4593    +  rep_origin     f1 ori (sequence partly withheld): f1 bacteriophage origin of replication; arrow indicates direction of (+) strand synthesis
   4607..4936    +  promoter       SV40 promoter: SV40 enhancer and early promoter
   5003..5794    +  CDS            neo: KKA2_KLEPN - Also known as kan, nptII. Experimental evidence at protein level: Swiss-Prot protein existence level 1. Resistance to kanamycin, neomycin, paromomycin, ribostamycin, butirosin and gentamicin B. From Klebsiella pneumoniae.
   5818..5976    +  CDS            ble (fragment): BLE_KLEPN - Experimental evidence at protein level: Swiss-Prot protein existence level 1. Binding protein with a strong affinity to the bleomycin family of antibiotics. Binds to CL990; an antimitotic-antibiotic compound. From Klebsiella pneumoniae.
   5971..6092    +  polyA_signal   SV40 poly(A) signal: SV40 polyadenylation signal
   6165..6181    -  protein_bind   lac operator: The lac repressor binds to the lac operator to inhibit transcription in E. coli. This inhibition can be relieved by adding lactose or isopropyl-β-D-thiogalactopyranoside (IPTG). lac repressor encoded by lacI
   6189..6219    -  promoter       lac promoter: promoter for the E. coli lac operon
   6234..6255    -  protein_bind   CAP binding site: CAP binding activates transcription in the presence of cAMP. E. coli catabolite activator protein
   6268..6360    -  CDS            lacI (fragment): lac repressor; lacI; The lac repressor binds to the lac operator to inhibit transcription in E. coli. This inhibition can be relieved by adding lactose or isopropyl-β-D-thiogalactopyranoside (IPTG).
   6543..7131    -  rep_origin     ori: high-copy-number ColE1/pMB1/pBR322/pUC origin of replication
   7302..8162    -  CDS            AmpR: β-lactamase; bla; confers resistance to ampicillin, carbenicillin, and related antibiotics
   8163..8267    -  promoter       AmpR promoter: bla
   8326..8378    -  misc_feature   bom (fragment): basis of mobility region from pBR322
