[The description below was written by a language model from this plasmid's Addgene catalogue record and pLannotate feature annotations shown in this document.]
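Description:
pcDNA3 Plk4(Sak) D154A (Nigg HR26) is a mammalian expression plasmid of about 8.4 kb, built on a pcDNA3.1-derived backbone modified to supply an N-terminal triple Myc tag (pcDNA3.1/3x myc-A). It is maintained in E. coli at high copy through a ColE1/pUC-type origin with ampicillin selection from the β-lactamase gene. It also carries an f1 origin for single-stranded DNA production. For selection in mammalian cells, an SV40 early promoter drives a neomycin phosphotransferase gene terminated by an SV40 polyadenylation signal, allowing G418 selection of stable transfectants. The short HIV-1 LTR, ble, lacI and bom fragments in the automated annotation are most likely backbone remnants or weak matches rather than functional parts.

The payload is the full-length human PLK4 (SAK/STK18) coding sequence, about 2.9 kb, inserted between BamHI and XhoI sites. It is expressed from the CMV immediate-early enhancer and promoter and terminated by the bovine growth hormone polyadenylation signal. A T7 promoter lies upstream of the insert and could in principle support in vitro transcription. According to the record, the backbone adds a 3xMyc epitope and a PreScission protease cleavage site at the N terminus, although the feature table does not annotate these elements separately. The insert carries a D154A substitution that the depositor describes as rendering the kinase catalytically inactive. Repository sequencing found six extra residues at the very C terminus relative to the reference protein, which is not expected to affect function. PLK4 is a central regulator of centriole duplication, so this construct serves as a Myc-tagged kinase-dead counterpart to wild-type PLK4 in overexpression studies of centriole and centrosome biogenesis.
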