Addgene plasmid #41164: pcDNA3 Plk4(Sak) D154A (Nigg HR26)
Depositing lab: Erich Nigg. Depositing organization: University of Basel. Publication: The Polo kinase Plk4 functions in centriole duplication. Habedanck R, Stierhof YD, Wilkinson CJ, Nigg EA. Nat Cell Biol. 2005 Nov;7(11):1140-6. 10.1038/ncb1320 PubMed 16244668.
Backbone
  Vector backbone: pcDNA3.1/3x myc-A
  Backbone manufacturer: Invitrogen
  Backbone size w/o insert (bp): 5500
  Total vector size (bp): 8400
  Vector type: Mammalian Expression
  Selectable markers: Neomycin (select with G418)
Growth in bacteria
  Bacterial resistance: Ampicillin, 100 μg/mL
  Growth temperature: 37°C
  Growth strain: DH5alpha
  Copy number: High Copy
Gene/Insert
  Gene/Insert name: Plk4 D154A (alt names: polo-like kinase 4; SAK D154A; STK18)
  Species: H. sapiens (human)
  Insert size (bp): 2900
  Mutation: D154A
  Entrez Gene: PLK4 (a.k.a. MCCRP2, SAK, STK18)
  Promoter: CMV
  Tag / fusion protein: 3xMyc (N terminal on backbone); PreScission Site (N terminal on backbone)
  Cloning method: Restriction Enzyme; 5′ cloning site BamHI (not destroyed); 3′ cloning site XhoI (not destroyed)
  Sequencing primers: 5′ CMV-F; 3′ BGH-rev
Resource information
  A portion of this plasmid was derived from a plasmid made by: Human PLK4 cDNA amplified from expressed sequence tag AI561146 clone IMAGE:2210962 (RZPD, Berlin, Germany).
Terms and licenses: Academic/Nonprofit Terms; Industry Terms: Not Available to Industry
Depositor comments: Polymerase chain reaction was used to amplify full-length human PLK4 from the expressed sequence tag AI561146 clone IMAGE:2210962 (RZPD, Berlin, Germany) and to mutate codon 154 (GAT) to GCT, generating the catalytically inactive PLK4 (D154A) mutant. Both cDNAs were then subcloned into mammalian expression vector pcDNA3.1/3x myc-A providing an N-terminal 3xMyc tag. Both constructs were verified by sequencing. Addgene NGS results found additional amino acids - ESRGPV - at the very C-terminus of the insert compared to the NCBI reference [AAX43264.1], but construct should function as described in the associated publication.
How to cite: pcDNA3 Plk4(Sak) D154A (Nigg HR26) was a gift from Erich Nigg (Addgene plasmid # 41164 ; http://n2t.net/addgene:41164 ; RRID:Addgene_41164)
