>Addgene plasmid #41164 | pcDNA3 Plk4(Sak) D154A (Nigg HR26) | addgene partial sequence | sequence record 56129 | CMV-F 5'-CGCAAATGGGCGGTAGGCGTG-3'
TAGCAGGAGCTCTCTGGCTAACTAGAGAACCCACTGCTTACTGGCTTATCGAAATTAATACGACTCACTA
TAGGGAGACCCAAGCTGGCTAGCGTTTAAACTTAAGCTTACCATGGAGCAGAAGCTGATCTCCGAGGAGG
ACCTGAACGAGCAGAAGCTGATCTCCGAGGAGGACCTGAACGAGCAGAAGCTGATCTCCGAGGAGGACCT
GAACCTGGAGGTGCTGTTCCAGGGACCCGGGGTACCTAGGATCCTGACCATGGCGACCTGCATCGGGGAG
AAGATCGAGGATTTTAAAGTTGGAAATCTGCTTGGTAAAGGATCATTTGCTGGTGTCTACAGAGCTGAGT
CCATTCACACTGGTTTGGAAGTTGCAATCAAAATGATAGATAAGAAAGCCATGTACAAAGCAGGAATGGT
ACAGAGAGTCCAAAATGAGGTGAAAATACATTGCCAATTGAAACATCCCTCTATCTTGGAGCTTTATAAC
TATTTTGAAGATAGCAATTATGTGTATCTGGTATTAGAAATGTGCCATAATGGAGAAATGAACAGGTATC
TAAAGAATAGAGTGAAACCCTTCTCAGAAAATGAAGCTCGACACTTCATGCACCAGATCATCACAGGGAT
GTTGTATCTTCATTCTCATGGTATACTACACCGGGACCTCACACTTTCTAACCTCCTACTGACTCGTAAT
ATGAACATCAAGATTGCTGCTTTTGGGCTGGCAACTCAACTGAAAATGCCACATGAAAAGCACTATACAT
TATGTGGAACTCCTAACTACATTTCACCAGAAATTGCCACTCGAAGTGCACATGGCCTTGAATCTGATGT
TTGGT
